Addgene plasmid #223791: pGEX-4T1_GST-EGFP-ATG13_IDR (191-205aa)
Purpose: Expression of recombinant protein for purification
Depositing lab: Sascha Martens. Depositing organization: University of Vienna. Publication: Reconstitution of BNIP3/NIX-mitophagy initiation reveals hierarchical flexibility of the autophagy machinery. Adriaenssens E, Schaar S, Cook ASI, Stuke JFM, Sawa-Makarska J, Nguyen TN, Ren X, Schuschnig M, Romanov J, Khuu G, Uoselis L, Lazarou M, Hummer G, Hurley JH, Martens S. Nat Cell Biol. 2025 Jul 25. doi: 10.1038/s41556-025-01712-y. PubMed 40715440.
Backbone
  Vector backbone: pGEX-4T1
  Vector type: Bacterial Expression
Growth in bacteria
  Bacterial resistance: Ampicillin, 100 μg/mL
  Growth temperature: 37°C
  Growth strain: DH5alpha
  Copy number: Unknown
Gene/Insert
  Gene/Insert name: ATG13 IDR
  Species: H. sapiens (human)
  Mutation: aa 191-205 only
  Entrez Gene: ATG13 (a.k.a. KIAA0652, PARATARG8)
  Tag / fusion protein: GST-EGFP (N terminal on insert)
  Cloning method: Gibson Cloning
Terms and licenses: Academic/Nonprofit Terms; Industry Terms: Not Available to Industry
Depositor comments: Internal #: SMc2498 . Please visit https://doi.org/10.1101/2024.08.28.609967 for bioRxiv preprint.
How to cite: pGEX-4T1_GST-EGFP-ATG13_IDR (191-205aa) was a gift from Sascha Martens (Addgene plasmid # 223791 ; http://n2t.net/addgene:223791 ; RRID:Addgene_223791)
