[The description below was written by a language model from this plasmid's Addgene catalogue record and pLannotate feature annotations shown in this document.]
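Description:
pGEX-4T1_GST-EGFP-ATG13_IDR (191-205aa) is a 5,770 nt bacterial expression plasmid built on the pGEX-4T1 backbone for producing a recombinant fusion protein in E. coli for purification. It replicates from a ColE1/pMB1-type origin and is selected with ampicillin through the β-lactamase (AmpR) gene and its own promoter. The backbone also carries lacI under its native promoter, so the plasmid supplies its own lac repressor. Remnants of lac promoter/lacZα, bom and rop sequences typical of this vector family are also annotated.

The expression cassette is driven by the strong hybrid tac promoter followed by a lac operator, so transcription is repressed by LacI and induced with IPTG. The open reading frame begins with Schistosoma japonicum glutathione S-transferase, which allows capture on glutathione resin. A TEV protease recognition site follows, which should allow the GST moiety to be removed. Next comes a green fluorescent protein, listed as EGFP in the catalogue entry and annotated as mEGFP by the automated feature call. According to the catalogue fields, the insert is a short segment of the intrinsically disordered region of human ATG13, restricted to residues 191–205, fused at the C-terminal end of GST-EGFP and introduced by Gibson assembly. This 15-residue segment is not separately annotated in the feature table, but would lie just downstream of the fluorescent protein coding sequence.

The stated purpose is recombinant protein expression for purification. The associated publication concerns reconstitution of BNIP3/NIX mitophagy initiation and the autophagy machinery. A fluorescent, affinity-tagged ATG13 peptide would suit in vitro binding or recruitment assays that map interactions of this region, although the record does not specify the assay.
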