Features (pLannotate 1.2.2; 18 found; start..end, strand, type, name):
    183..211     +  promoter       tac promoter: strong E. coli promoter; hybrid between the trp and lac UV5 promoters
    219..235     +  protein_bind   lac operator: The lac repressor binds to the lac operator to inhibit transcription in E. coli. This inhibition can be relieved by adding lactose or isopropyl-β-D-thiogalactopyranoside (IPTG). lac repressor encoded by lacI
    264..915     +  CDS            GST (fragment): glutathione S-transferase from Schistosoma japonicum
    942..961     +  CDS            TEV site (fragment): tobacco etch virus (TEV) protease recognition and cleavage site
    969..1685    +  CDS            mEGFP: mEGFP is a basic (constitutively fluorescent) green fluorescent protein published in 2002, derived from Aequorea victoria. It has moderate acid sensitivity.
   1787..1826    +  CDS            rop (fragment): Rop protein, which maintains plasmids at low copy number; rop
   1928..1968    +  misc_feature   bom (fragment): basis of mobility region from pBR322
   2073..2177    +  promoter       AmpR promoter: bla
   2178..3038    +  CDS            AmpR: β-lactamase; bla; confers resistance to ampicillin, carbenicillin, and related antibiotics
   3209..3797    +  rep_origin     ori: high-copy-number ColE1/pMB1/pBR322/pUC origin of replication
   3983..4034    -  misc_feature   bom (fragment): basis of mobility region from pBR322
   4041..4118    +  promoter       lacI promoter: lacI
   4119..5201    +  CDS            lacI: lac repressor; lacI; The lac repressor binds to the lac operator to inhibit transcription in E. coli. This inhibition can be relieved by adding lactose or isopropyl-β-D-thiogalactopyranoside (IPTG).
   5214..5235    +  protein_bind   CAP binding site: CAP binding activates transcription in the presence of cAMP. E. coli catabolite activator protein
   5250..5280    +  promoter       lac promoter: promoter for the E. coli lac operon
   5288..5304    +  protein_bind   lac operator: The lac repressor binds to the lac operator to inhibit transcription in E. coli. This inhibition can be relieved by adding lactose or isopropyl-β-D-thiogalactopyranoside (IPTG). lac repressor encoded by lacI
   5324..5497    +  CDS            lacZα: LacZα fragment of β-galactosidase; lacZ fragment
   5761..107     -  CDS            yciV (fragment) (across the origin): RNAAM_ECOLI - Also known as trpH From Escherichia coli (strain K12).
>Addgene plasmid #223791 | pGEX-4T1_GST-EGFP-ATG13_IDR (191-205aa) | addgene full sequence | sequence record 448233 | Addgene NGS Result
AGCTTATCGACTGTACGGTGCACCAATGCTTCTGGCGTCAGGCAGCCATCGGAAGCTGTGGTATGGCTGT
GCAGGTCGTAAATCACTGCATAATTCGTGTCGCTCAAGGCGCACTCCCGTTCTGGATAATGTTTTTTGCG
CCGACATCATAACGGTTCTGGCAAATATTCTGAAATGAGCTGTTGACAATTAATCATCGGCTCGTATAAT
GTGTGGAATTGTGAGCGGATAACAATTTCACACAGGAAACAGTATTCATGGCATCCCCTATACTAGGTTA
TTGGAAAATTAAGGGCCTTGTGCAACCCACTCGACTTCTTTTGGAATATCTTGAAGAAAAATATGAAGAG
CATTTGTATGAGCGCGATGAAGGTGATAAATGGCGAAACAAAAAGTTTGAATTGGGTTTGGAGTTTCCCA
ATCTTCCTTATTATATTGATGGTGATGTTAAATTAACACAGTCTATGGCCATCATACGTTATATAGCTGA
CAAGCACAACATGTTGGGTGGTTGTCCAAAAGAGCGTGCAGAGATTTCAATGCTTGAAGGAGCGGTTTTG
GATATTAGATACGGTGTTTCGAGAATTGCATATAGTAAAGACTTTGAAACTCTCAAAGTTGATTTTCTTA
GCAAGCTACCTGAAATGCTGAAAATGTTCGAAGATCGTTTATGTCATAAAACATATTTAAATGGTGATCA
TGTAACCCATCCTGACTTCATGTTGTATGACGCTCTTGATGTTGTTTTATACATGGACCCAATGTGCCTG
GATGCGTTCCCAAAATTAGTTTGTTTTAAAAAACGTATTGAAGCTATCCCACAAATTGATAAGTACTTGA
AATCCAGCAAGTATATAGCATGGCCTTTGCAGGGCTGGCAAGCCACGTTTGGTGGTGGCGACCATCCTCC
AAAATCGGATGATTACGATATCCCAACGACCGAAAACCTGTATTTTCAGGGTGGTACCATGGTGAGCAAG
GGCGAGGAGCTGTTCACCGGGGTGGTGCCCATCCTGGTCGAGCTGGACGGCGACGTAAACGGCCACAAGT
TCAGCGTGTCCGGCGAGGGCGAGGGCGATGCCACCTACGGCAAGCTGACCCTGAAGTTCATCTGCACCAC
CGGCAAGCTGCCCGTGCCCTGGCCCACCCTCGTGACCACCCTGACCTACGGCGTGCAGTGCTTCAGCCGC
TACCCCGACCACATGAAGCAGCACGACTTCTTCAAGTCCGCCATGCCCGAAGGCTACGTCCAGGAGCGCA
CCATCTTCTTCAAGGACGACGGCAACTACAAGACCCGCGCCGAGGTGAAGTTCGAGGGCGACACCCTGGT
GAACCGCATCGAGCTGAAGGGCATCGACTTCAAGGAGGACGGCAACATCCTGGGGCACAAGCTGGAGTAC
AACTACAACAGCCACAACGTCTATATCATGGCCGACAAGCAGAAGAACGGCATCAAGGTGAACTTCAAGA
TCCGCCACAACATCGAGGACGGCAGCGTGCAGCTCGCCGACCACTACCAGCAGAACACCCCCATCGGCGA
CGGCCCCGTGCTGCTGCCCGACAACCACTACCTGAGCACCCAGTCCAAGCTGAGCAAAGACCCCAACGAG
AAGCGCGATCACATGGTCCTGCTGGAGTTCGTGACCGCCGCCGGGATCACTCTCGGCATGGACGAGCTGT
ACAAGGGTACCGGTGGTATCAATCTGGCCTTCATGTCAACCAGACAGTTTGAGCGTACTCCCTGACCCGG
GTGACTCGAGCGGCCGCATCGTGACTGACTGACGATCTGCCTCGCGCGTTTCGGTGATGACGGTGAAAAC
CTCTGACACATGCAGCTCCCGGAGACGGTCACAGCTTGTCTGTAAGCGGATGCCGGGAGCAGACAAGCCC
GTCAGGGCGCGTCAGCGGGTGTTGGCGGGTGTCGGGGCGCAGCCATGACCCAGTCACGTAGCGATAGCGG
AGTGTATAATTCTTGAAGACGAAAGGGCCTCGTGATACGCCTATTTTTATAGGTTAATGTCATGATAATA
ATGGTTTCTTAGACGTCAGGTGGCACTTTTCGGGGAAATGTGCGCGGAACCCCTATTTGTTTATTTTTCT
AAATACATTCAAATATGTATCCGCTCATGAGACAATAACCCTGATAAATGCTTCAATAATATTGAAAAAG
GAAGAGTATGAGTATTCAACATTTCCGTGTCGCCCTTATTCCCTTTTTTGCGGCATTTTGCCTTCCTGTT
TTTGCTCACCCAGAAACGCTGGTGAAAGTAAAAGATGCTGAAGATCAGTTGGGTGCACGAGTGGGTTACA
TCGAACTGGATCTCAACAGCGGTAAGATCCTTGAGAGTTTTCGCCCCGAAGAACGTTTTCCAATGATGAG
CACTTTTAAAGTTCTGCTATGTGGCGCGGTATTATCCCGTGTTGACGCCGGGCAAGAGCAACTCGGTCGC
CGCATACACTATTCTCAGAATGACTTGGTTGAGTACTCACCAGTCACAGAAAAGCATCTTACGGATGGCA
TGACAGTAAGAGAATTATGCAGTGCTGCCATAACCATGAGTGATAACACTGCGGCCAACTTACTTCTGAC
AACGATCGGAGGACCGAAGGAGCTAACCGCTTTTTTGCACAACATGGGGGATCATGTAACTCGCCTTGAT
CGTTGGGAACCGGAGCTGAATGAAGCCATACCAAACGACGAGCGTGACACCACGATGCCTGCAGCAATGG
CAACAACGTTGCGCAAACTATTAACTGGCGAACTACTTACTCTAGCTTCCCGGCAACAATTAATAGACTG
GATGGAGGCGGATAAAGTTGCAGGACCACTTCTGCGCTCGGCCCTTCCGGCTGGCTGGTTTATTGCTGAT
AAATCTGGAGCCGGTGAGCGTGGGTCTCGCGGTATCATTGCAGCACTGGGGCCAGATGGTAAGCCCTCCC
GTATCGTAGTTATCTACACGACGGGGAGTCAGGCAACTATGGATGAACGAAATAGACAGATCGCTGAGAT
AGGTGCCTCACTGATTAAGCATTGGTAACTGTCAGACCAAGTTTACTCATATATACTTTAGATTGATTTA
AAACTTCATTTTTAATTTAAAAGGATCTAGGTGAAGATCCTTTTTGATAATCTCATGACCAAAATCCCTT
AACGTGAGTTTTCGTTCCACTGAGCGTCAGACCCCGTAGAAAAGATCAAAGGATCTTCTTGAGATCCTTT
TTTTCTGCGCGTAATCTGCTGCTTGCAAACAAAAAAACCACCGCTACCAGCGGTGGTTTGTTTGCCGGAT
CAAGAGCTACCAACTCTTTTTCCGAAGGTAACTGGCTTCAGCAGAGCGCAGATACCAAATACTGTCCTTC
TAGTGTAGCCGTAGTTAGGCCACCACTTCAAGAACTCTGTAGCACCGCCTACATACCTCGCTCTGCTAAT
CCTGTTACCAGTGGCTGCTGCCAGTGGCGATAAGTCGTGTCTTACCGGGTTGGACTCAAGACGATAGTTA
CCGGATAAGGCGCAGCGGTCGGGCTGAACGGGGGGTTCGTGCACACAGCCCAGCTTGGAGCGAACGACCT
ACACCGAACTGAGATACCTACAGCGTGAGCTATGAGAAAGCGCCACGCTTCCCGAAGGGAGAAAGGCGGA
CAGGTATCCGGTAAGCGGCAGGGTCGGAACAGGAGAGCGCACGAGGGAGCTTCCAGGGGGAAACGCCTGG
TATCTTTATAGTCCTGTCGGGTTTCGCCACCTCTGACTTGAGCGTCGATTTTTGTGATGCTCGTCAGGGG
GGCGGAGCCTATGGAAAAACGCCAGCAACGCGGCCTTTTTACGGTTCCTGGCCTTTTGCTGGCCTTTTGC
TCACATGTTCTTTCCTGCGTTATCCCCTGATTCTGTGGATAACCGTATTACCGCCTTTGAGTGAGCTGAT
ACCGCTCGCCGCAGCCGAACGACCGAGCGCAGCGAGTCAGTGAGCGAGGAAGCGGAAGAGCGCCTGATGC
GGTATTTTCTCCTTACGCATCTGTGCGGTATTTCACACCGCATAAATTCCGACACCATCGAATGGCGCAA
AACCTTTCGCGGTATGGCATGATAGCGCCCGGAAGAGAGTCAATTCAGGGTGGTGAATGTGAAACCAGTA
ACGTTATACGATGTCGCAGAGTATGCCGGTGTCTCTTATCAGACCGTTTCCCGCGTGGTGAACCAGGCCA
GCCACGTTTCTGCGAAAACGCGGGAAAAAGTGGAAGCGGCGATGGCGGAGCTGAATTACATTCCCAACCG
CGTGGCACAACAACTGGCGGGCAAACAGTCGTTGCTGATTGGCGTTGCCACCTCCAGTCTGGCCCTGCAC
GCGCCGTCGCAAATTGTCGCGGCGATTAAATCTCGCGCCGATCAACTGGGTGCCAGCGTGGTGGTGTCGA
TGGTAGAACGAAGCGGCGTCGAAGCCTGTAAAGCGGCGGTGCACAATCTTCTCGCGCAACGCGTCAGTGG
GCTGATCATTAACTATCCGCTGGATGACCAGGATGCCATTGCTGTGGAAGCTGCCTGCACTAATGTTCCG
GCGTTATTTCTTGATGTCTCTGACCAGACACCCATCAACAGTATTATTTTCTCCCATGAAGACGGTACGC
GACTGGGCGTGGAGCATCTGGTCGCATTGGGTCACCAGCAAATCGCGCTGTTAGCGGGCCCATTAAGTTC
TGTCTCGGCGCGTCTGCGTCTGGCTGGCTGGCATAAATATCTCACTCGCAATCAAATTCAGCCGATAGCG
GAACGGGAAGGCGACTGGAGTGCCATGTCCGGTTTTCAACAAACCATGCAAATGCTGAATGAGGGCATCG
TTCCCACTGCGATGCTGGTTGCCAACGATCAGATGGCGCTGGGCGCAATGCGCGCCATTACCGAGTCCGG
GCTGCGCGTTGGTGCGGATATCTCGGTAGTGGGATACGACGATACCGAAGACAGCTCATGTTATATCCCG
CCGTTAACCACCATCAAACAGGATTTTCGCCTGCTGGGGCAAACCAGCGTGGACCGCTTGCTGCAACTCT
CTCAGGGCCAGGCGGTGAAGGGCAATCAGCTGTTGCCCGTCTCACTGGTGAAAAGAAAAACCACCCTGGC
GCCCAATACGCAAACCGCCTCTCCCCGCGCGTTGGCCGATTCATTAATGCAGCTGGCACGACAGGTTTCC
CGACTGGAAAGCGGGCAGTGAGCGCAACGCAATTAATGTAAGTTAGCTCACTCATTAGGCACCCCAGGCT
TTACACTTTATGCTTCCGGCTCGTATGTTGTGTGGAATTGTGAGCGGATAACAATTTCACACAGGAAACA
GCTATGACCATGATTACGGATTCACTGGCCGTCGTTTTACAACGTCGTGACTGGGAAAACCCTGGCGTTA
CCCAACTTAATCGCCTTGCAGCACATCCCCCTTTCGCCAGCTGGCGTAATAGCGAAGAGGCCCGCACCGA
TCGCCCTTCCCAACAGTTGCGCAGCCTGAATGGCGAATGGCGCTTTGCCTGGTTTCCGGCACCAGAAGCG
GTGCCGGAAAGCTGGCTGGAGTGCGATCTTCCTGAGGCCGATACTGTCGTCGTCCCCTCAAACTGGCAGA
TGCACGGTTACGATGCGCCCATCTACACCAACGTGACCTATCCCATTACGGTCAATCCGCCGTTTGTTCC
CACGGAGAATCCGACGGGTTGTTACTCGCTCACATTTAATGTTGATGAAAGCTGGCTACAGGAAGGCCAG
ACGCGAATTATTTTTGATGGCGTTGGAATT
